>Addgene plasmid #214617 | pGL4_10xUAS-CMVmin-BC0373-luc2 | addgene full sequence | sequence record 424095 | Addgene NGS Result
GGCCTAACTGGCCGGTACCTGAGCTCGCTAGCCTCGAGGATATCAAACAAGTTTGTACAAAAAAGCAGGC
TCCCTAACTGGCCGGTACCGAGTTTCTAGACGGAGTACTGTCCTCCGAGCGGAGTACTGTCCTCCGACTC
GAGCGGAGTACTGTCCTCCGATCGGAGTACTGTCCTCCGCGAATTCCGGAGTACTGTCCTCCGAAGACGC
TAGTGCCGGTACCGAGTTTCTAGACGGAGTACTGTCCTCCGAGCGGAGTACTGTCCTCCGACTCGAGCGG
AGTACTGTCCTCCGATCGGAGTACTGTCCTCCGCGAATTCCGGAGTACTGTCCTCCGAAGACGCTAGCGG
GGGGCTACAACTTTTCTATACAAAGTTGCGGTACCCGGGTCGAGTAGGCGTGTACGGTGGGAGGCCTATA
TAAGCAGAGCTCGTTTAGTGAACCGTCAGATCGCCTGGAGACGCCATCCACGCTGTTTTGACCTCCATAG
AAGACACCGGGACCGATCCAGCCCAACTTTGTATAATAAAGTTGAGCTAGTTGCTAAGTCTGCCGAGTAG
AATTAACCCTCACTAAAGGGTAGGTGACACTATTTACTACTCTTTTACTACATTCTCGGTGTACATATCA
ATCAAATCACATCCTATAGTGAGTCGTATTAGTAGACGCGAGTCAATGCATGTACGACAGCTTTCTTGTA
CAAAGTGGTTCGATATCAAGATCTGGCCTCGGCGGCCAAGCTTGGCAATCCGGTACTGTTGGTAAAGCCA
CCATGGAAGATGCCAAAAACATTAAGAAGGGCCCAGCGCCATTCTACCCACTCGAAGACGGGACCGCCGG
CGAGCAGCTGCACAAAGCCATGAAGCGCTACGCCCTGGTGCCCGGCACCATCGCCTTTACCGACGCACAT
ATCGAGGTGGACATTACCTACGCCGAGTACTTCGAGATGAGCGTTCGGCTGGCAGAAGCTATGAAGCGCT
ATGGGCTGAATACAAACCATCGGATCGTGGTGTGCAGCGAGAATAGCTTGCAGTTCTTCATGCCCGTGTT
GGGTGCCCTGTTCATCGGTGTGGCTGTGGCCCCAGCTAACGACATCTACAACGAGCGCGAGCTGCTGAAC
AGCATGGGCATCAGCCAGCCCACCGTCGTATTCGTGAGCAAGAAAGGGCTGCAAAAGATCCTCAACGTGC
AAAAGAAGCTACCGATCATACAAAAGATCATCATCATGGATAGCAAGACCGACTACCAGGGCTTCCAAAG
CATGTACACCTTCGTGACTTCCCATTTGCCACCCGGCTTCAACGAGTACGACTTCGTGCCCGAGAGCTTC
GACCGGGACAAAACCATCGCCCTGATCATGAACAGTAGTGGCAGTACCGGATTGCCCAAGGGCGTAGCCC
TACCGCACCGCACCGCTTGTGTCCGATTCAGTCATGCCCGCGACCCCATCTTCGGCAACCAGATCATCCC
CGACACCGCTATCCTCAGCGTGGTGCCATTTCACCACGGCTTCGGCATGTTCACCACGCTGGGCTACTTG
ATCTGCGGCTTTCGGGTCGTGCTCATGTACCGCTTCGAGGAGGAGCTATTCTTGCGCAGCTTGCAAGACT
ATAAGATTCAATCTGCCCTGCTGGTGCCCACACTATTTAGCTTCTTCGCTAAGAGCACTCTCATCGACAA
GTACGACCTAAGCAACTTGCACGAGATCGCCAGCGGCGGGGCGCCGCTCAGCAAGGAGGTAGGTGAGGCC
GTGGCCAAACGCTTCCACCTACCAGGCATCCGCCAGGGCTACGGCCTGACAGAAACAACCAGCGCCATTC
TGATCACCCCCGAAGGGGACGACAAGCCTGGCGCAGTAGGCAAGGTGGTGCCCTTCTTCGAGGCTAAGGT
GGTGGACTTGGACACCGGTAAGACACTGGGTGTGAACCAGCGCGGCGAGCTGTGCGTCCGTGGCCCCATG
ATCATGAGCGGCTACGTTAACAACCCCGAGGCTACAAACGCTCTCATCGACAAGGACGGCTGGCTGCACA
GCGGCGACATCGCCTACTGGGACGAGGACGAGCACTTCTTCATCGTGGACCGGCTGAAGAGCCTGATCAA
ATACAAGGGCTACCAGGTAGCCCCAGCCGAACTGGAGAGCATCCTGCTGCAACACCCCAACATCTTCGAC
GCCGGGGTCGCCGGCCTGCCCGACGACGATGCCGGCGAGCTGCCCGCCGCAGTCGTCGTGCTGGAACACG
GTAAAACCATGACCGAGAAGGAGATCGTGGACTATGTGGCCAGCCAGGTTACAACCGCCAAGAAGCTGCG
CGGTGGTGTTGTGTTCGTGGACGAGGTGCCTAAAGGACTGACCGGCAAGTTGGACGCCCGCAAGATCCGC
GAGATTCTCATTAAGGCCAAGAAGGGCGGCAAGATCGCCGTGTAATCTGCTTGCAAGAACTGGTTCAGTA
GCTTAAGCCACTTTGTGATCCACCTTAACAGCCACGGCTTCCCTCCCGAGGTGGAGGAGCAGGCCGCCGG
CACCCTGCCCATGAGCTGCGCCCAGGAGAGCGGCATGGATAGACACCCTGCTGCTTGCGCCAGCGCCAGG
ATCAACGTCTAACTGCAGTCTAGAGTCGGGGCGGCCGGCCGCTTCGAGCAGACATGATAAGATACATTGA
TGAGTTTGGACAAACCACAACTAGAATGCAGTGAAAAAAATGCTTTATTTGTGAAATTTGTGATGCTATT
GCTTTATTTGTAACCATTATAAGCTGCAATAAACAAGTTAACAACAACAATTGCATTCATTTTATGTTTC
AGGTTCAGGGGGAGGTGTGGGAGGTTTTTTAAAGCAAGTAAAACCTCTACAAATGTGGTAAAATCGATAA
GGATCCGTTTGCGTATTGGGCGCTCTTCCGCTGATCTGCGCAGCACCATGGCCTGAAATAACCTCTGAAA
GAGGAACTTGGTTAGCTACCTTCTGAGGCGGAAAGAACCAGCTGTGGAATGTGTGTCAGTTAGGGTGTGG
AAAGTCCCCAGGCTCCCCAGCAGGCAGAAGTATGCAAAGCATGCATCTCAATTAGTCAGCAACCAGGTGT
GGAAAGTCCCCAGGCTCCCCAGCAGGCAGAAGTATGCAAAGCATGCATCTCAATTAGTCAGCAACCATAG
TCCCGCCCCTAACTCCGCCCATCCCGCCCCTAACTCCGCCCAGTTCCGCCCATTCTCCGCCCCATGGCTG
ACTAATTTTTTTTATTTATGCAGAGGCCGAGGCCGCCTCTGCCTCTGAGCTATTCCAGAAGTAGTGAGGA
GGCTTTTTTGGAGGCCTAGGCTTTTGCAAAAAGCTCGATTCTTCTGACACTAGCGCCACCATGAAGAAGC
CCGAACTCACCGCTACCAGCGTTGAAAAATTTCTCATCGAGAAGTTCGACAGTGTGAGCGACCTGATGCA
GTTGTCGGAGGGCGAAGAGAGCCGAGCCTTCAGCTTCGATGTCGGCGGACGCGGCTATGTACTGCGGGTG
AATAGCTGCGCTGATGGCTTCTACAAAGACCGCTACGTGTACCGCCACTTCGCCAGCGCTGCACTACCCA
TCCCCGAAGTGTTGGACATCGGCGAGTTCAGCGAGAGCCTGACATACTGCATCAGTAGACGCGCCCAAGG
CGTTACTCTCCAAGACCTCCCCGAAACAGAGCTGCCTGCTGTGTTACAGCCTGTCGCCGAAGCTATGGAT
GCTATTGCCGCCGCCGACCTCAGTCAAACCAGCGGCTTCGGCCCATTCGGGCCCCAAGGCATCGGCCAGT
ACACAACCTGGCGGGATTTCATTTGCGCCATTGCTGATCCCCATGTCTACCACTGGCAGACCGTGATGGA
CGACACCGTGTCCGCCAGCGTAGCTCAAGCCCTGGACGAACTGATGCTGTGGGCCGAAGACTGTCCCGAG
GTGCGCCACCTCGTCCATGCCGACTTCGGCAGCAACAACGTCCTGACCGACAACGGCCGCATCACCGCCG
TAATCGACTGGTCCGAAGCTATGTTCGGGGACAGTCAGTACGAGGTGGCCAACATCTTCTTCTGGCGGCC
CTGGCTGGCTTGCATGGAGCAGCAGACTCGCTACTTCGAGCGCCGGCATCCCGAGCTGGCCGGCAGCCCT
CGTCTGCGAGCCTACATGCTGCGCATCGGCCTGGATCAGCTCTACCAGAGCCTCGTGGACGGCAACTTCG
ACGATGCTGCCTGGGCTCAAGGCCGCTGCGATGCCATCGTCCGCAGCGGGGCCGGCACCGTCGGTCGCAC
ACAAATCGCTCGCCGGAGCGCAGCCGTATGGACCGACGGCTGCGTCGAGGTGCTGGCCGACAGCGGCAAC
CGCCGGCCCAGTACACGACCGCGCGCTAAGGAGGTAGGTCGAGTTTAAACTCTAGAACCGGTCATGGCCG
CAATAAAATATCTTTATTTTCATTACATCTGTGTGTTGGTTTTTTGTGTGTTCGAACTAGATGCTGTCGA
CCGATGCCCTTGAGAGCCTTCAACCCAGTCAGCTCCTTCCGGTGGGCGCGGGGCATGACTATCGTCGCCG
CACTTATGACTGTCTTCTTTATCATGCAACTCGTAGGACAGGTGCCGGCAGCGCTCTTCCGCTTCCTCGC
TCACTGACTCGCTGCGCTCGGTCGTTCGGCTGCGGCGAGCGGTATCAGCTCACTCAAAGGCGGTAATACG
GTTATCCACAGAATCAGGGGATAACGCAGGAAAGAACATGTGAGCAAAAGGCCAGCAAAAGGCCAGGAAC
CGTAAAAAGGCCGCGTTGCTGGCGTTTTTCCATAGGCTCCGCCCCCCTGACGAGCATCACAAAAATCGAC
GCTCAAGTCAGAGGTGGCGAAACCCGACAGGACTATAAAGATACCAGGCGTTTCCCCCTGGAAGCTCCCT
CGTGCGCTCTCCTGTTCCGACCCTGCCGCTTACCGGATACCTGTCCGCCTTTCTCCCTTCGGGAAGCGTG
GCGCTTTCTCATAGCTCACGCTGTAGGTATCTCAGTTCGGTGTAGGTCGTTCGCTCCAAGCTGGGCTGTG
TGCACGAACCCCCCGTTCAGCCCGACCGCTGCGCCTTATCCGGTAACTATCGTCTTGAGTCCAACCCGGT
AAGACACGACTTATCGCCACTGGCAGCAGCCACTGGTAACAGGATTAGCAGAGCGAGGTATGTAGGCGGT
GCTACAGAGTTCTTGAAGTGGTGGCCTAACTACGGCTACACTAGAAGAACAGTATTTGGTATCTGCGCTC
TGCTGAAGCCAGTTACCTTCGGAAAAAGAGTTGGTAGCTCTTGATCCGGCAAACAAACCACCGCTGGTAG
CGGTGGTTTTTTTGTTTGCAAGCAGCAGATTACGCGCAGAAAAAAAGGATCTCAAGAAGATCCTTTGATC
TTTTCTACGGGGTCTGACGCTCAGTGGAACGAAAACTCACGTTAAGGGATTTTGGTCATGAGATTATCAA
AAAGGATCTTCACCTAGATCCTTTTAAATTAAAAATGAAGTTTTAAATCAATCTAAAGTATATATGAGTA
AACTTGGTCTGACAGCGGCCGCAAATGCTAAACCACTGCAGTGGTTACCAGTGCTTGATCAGTGAGGCAC
CGATCTCAGCGATCTGCCTATTTCGTTCGTCCATAGTGGCCTGACTCCCCGTCGTGTAGATCACTACGAT
TCGTGAGGGCTTACCATCAGGCCCCAGCGCAGCAATGATGCCGCGAGAGCCGCGTTCACCGGCCCCCGAT
TTGTCAGCAATGAACCAGCCAGCAGGGAGGGCCGAGCGAAGAAGTGGTCCTGCTACTTTGTCCGCCTCCA
TCCAGTCTATGAGCTGCTGTCGTGATGCTAGAGTAAGAAGTTCGCCAGTGAGTAGTTTCCGAAGAGTTGT
GGCCATTGCTACTGGCATCGTGGTATCACGCTCGTCGTTCGGTATGGCTTCGTTCAACTCTGGTTCCCAG
CGGTCAAGCCGGGTCACATGATCACCCATATTATGAAGAAATGCAGTCAGCTCCTTAGGGCCTCCGATCG
TTGTCAGAAGTAAGTTGGCCGCGGTGTTGTCGCTCATGGTAATGGCAGCACTACACAATTCTCTTACCGT
CATGCCATCCGTAAGATGCTTTTCCGTGACCGGCGAGTACTCAACCAAGTCGTTTTGTGAGTAGTGTATA
CGGCGACCAAGCTGCTCTTGCCCGGCGTCTATACGGGACAACACCGCGCCACATAGCAGTACTTTGAAAG
TGCTCATCATCGGGAATCGTTCTTCGGGGCGGAAAGACTCAAGGATCTTGCCGCTATTGAGATCCAGTTC
GATATAGCCCACTCTTGCACCCAGTTGATCTTCAGCATCTTTTACTTTCACCAGCGTTTCGGGGTGTGCA
AAAACAGGCAAGCAAAATGCCGCAAAGAAGGGAATGAGTGCGACACGAAAATGTTGGATGCTCATACTCG
TCCTTTTTCAATATTATTGAAGCATTTATCAGGGTTACTAGTACGTCTCTCAAGGATAAGTAAGTAATAT
TAAGGTACGGGAGGTATTGGACAGGCCGCAATAAAATATCTTTATTTTCATTACATCTGTGTGTTGGTTT
TTTGTGTGAATCGATAGTACTAACATACGCTCTCCATCAAAACAAAACGAAACAAAACAAACTAGCAAAA
TAGGCTGTCCCCAGTGCAAGTGCAGGTGCCAGAACATTTCTCT
Features (pLannotate 1.2.2; 25 found; start..end, strand, type, name):
     47..71      +  protein_bind   attB1: mutant version of attB; recombination site for the Gateway® BP reaction BP Clonase™
    101..119     +  protein_bind   5X UAS (fragment): five tandem copies of the "ScaI site" 17-mer CGGAGTACTGTCCTCCG, an upstream activating sequence (UAS) that efficiently binds yeast Gal4 (Webster et al., 1988; Pfeiffer et al., 2010) GAL4
    187..204     +  protein_bind   5X UAS (fragment): five tandem copies of the "ScaI site" 17-mer CGGAGTACTGTCCTCCG, an upstream activating sequence (UAS) that efficiently binds yeast Gal4 (Webster et al., 1988; Pfeiffer et al., 2010) GAL4
    235..253     +  protein_bind   5X UAS (fragment): five tandem copies of the "ScaI site" 17-mer CGGAGTACTGTCCTCCG, an upstream activating sequence (UAS) that efficiently binds yeast Gal4 (Webster et al., 1988; Pfeiffer et al., 2010) GAL4
    321..338     +  protein_bind   5X UAS (fragment): five tandem copies of the "ScaI site" 17-mer CGGAGTACTGTCCTCCG, an upstream activating sequence (UAS) that efficiently binds yeast Gal4 (Webster et al., 1988; Pfeiffer et al., 2010) GAL4
    358..378     -  protein_bind   attB4: mutant version of attB; core recombination site for the Gateway® BP reaction BP Clonase™
    394..431     +  promoter       minimal CMV promoter: human cytomegalovirus (CMV) immediate early promoter
    514..534     +  protein_bind   attB3: mutant version of attB; core recombination site for the Gateway® BP reaction BP Clonase™
    561..579     +  promoter       T3 promoter: promoter for bacteriophage T3 RNA polymerase
    643..661     -  promoter       T7 promoter: promoter for bacteriophage T7 RNA polymerase
    688..708     -  protein_bind   attB2: mutant version of attB; core recombination site for the Gateway® BP reaction BP Clonase™
    773..2425    +  CDS            luciferase: firefly luciferase synthetic luc2 version of the luciferase gene
   2429..2476    +  CDS            hCL1: non-ORF yeast peptide conferring ubiquitin-dependent degradation human codon-optimized
   2483..2599    +  CDS            hPEST: PEST degradation sequence from mouse ornithine decarboxylase human codon-optimized
   2648..2769    -  polyA_signal   SV40 poly(A) signal: SV40 polyadenylation signal
   2795..2926    -  CDS            LT_SV40 (fragment): Experimental evidence at protein level: Swiss-Prot protein existence level 1. Isoform 17kT antigen targets host RBL2 for degradation and promotes cell proliferation. Transactivates host cyclin A promoter through its J domain. From Simian virus 40 (SV40).
   2963..3320    +  promoter       SV40 promoter: SV40 enhancer and early promoter
   3351..4388    +  CDS            HygR: hygromycin B phosphotransferase confers resistance to hygromycin
   4412..4460    +  polyA_signal   poly(A) signal: synthetic polyadenylation signal
   4476..4607    +  CDS            TcR (fragment): tetracycline efflux protein; tet; confers resistance to tetracycline
   4787..5375    -  rep_origin     ori: high-copy-number ColE1/pMB1/pBR322/pUC origin of replication
   5575..6435    -  CDS            AmpR: β-lactamase confers resistance to ampicillin, carbenicillin, and related antibiotics
   6436..6477    -  promoter       AmpR promoter (fragment): bla
   6540..6588    +  polyA_signal   poly(A) signal: synthetic polyadenylation signal
   6602..6693    +  misc_feature   pause site: RNA polymerase II transcriptional pause signal from the human α2 globin gene
