[The description below was written by a language model from this plasmid's Addgene catalogue record and pLannotate feature annotations shown in this document.]
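Description:
pGL4_10xUAS-CMVmin-BC0373-luc2 is a mammalian luciferase reporter plasmid of about 6.7 kb built on the pGL4 backbone. It serves as a barcoded Gal4-responsive (UAS) sensor for split TEV protease assays. It is propagated in E. coli at high copy from a ColE1/pUC-type origin with ampicillin selection (AmpR). An SV40 enhancer/early promoter driving a hygromycin phosphotransferase gene with a synthetic poly(A) signal allows selection of transfected mammalian cells. A synthetic poly(A) signal and an RNA polymerase II pause site lie upstream of the reporter region, a standard arrangement for limiting read-through transcription from the backbone into the sensor.

The synthetic insert was assembled by multi-fragment Gateway cloning, as shown by the attB1, attB4, attB3 and attB2 sites that separate its modules. The first module holds the clustered Gal4 binding sites; the catalogue describes ten, although the annotation software picked up only four fragmentary UAS matches. The second module is a minimal CMV promoter, which is expected to have little activity unless a Gal4 DNA-binding-domain activator is recruited to the UAS cluster. The third module, between attB3 and attB2, is flanked by T3 and T7 promoter sequences. It most likely carries barcode 0373, though the barcode itself is not annotated. Downstream is firefly luc2 fused to hCL1 and hPEST degradation sequences, followed by an SV40 poly(A) signal; the degrons shorten reporter half-life, so the signal tracks changes in transcription more closely.

In split TEV assays, a protein interaction reconstitutes the protease, which releases a Gal4-based transcription factor that activates this sensor. Activity can be read as luminescence or, presumably, as abundance of the transcribed barcode, which would allow many assays to be pooled, as in the associated ERBB receptor antagonist profiling work.
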