Addgene plasmid #214617: pGL4_10xUAS-CMVmin-BC0373-luc2
Purpose: barcoded assay, UAS sensor for split TEV assays
Depositing lab: Michael Wehr. Depositing organization: Systasy Bioscience GmbH. Publication: Protocol for identifying properties of ERBB receptor antagonists using the barcoded ERBBprofiler assay. Popovic L, Rossner MJ, Wehr MC. STAR Protoc. 2024 Apr 16;5(2):102987. doi: 10.1016/j.xpro.2024.102987. PubMed 38635397.
Backbone
  Vector backbone: pGL4
  Vector type: Mammalian Expression, Luciferase
Growth in bacteria
  Bacterial resistance: Ampicillin, 100 μg/mL
  Growth temperature: 37°C
  Growth strain: DH5alpha
  Copy number: High Copy
Gene/Insert
  Gene/Insert name: 10x clustered UAS element with barcode 0373
  Species: Synthetic
  Cloning method: Gateway Cloning
Terms and licenses: Academic/Nonprofit Terms; Industry Terms: Not Available to Industry
How to cite: pGL4_10xUAS-CMVmin-BC0373-luc2 was a gift from Michael Wehr (Addgene plasmid # 214617 ; http://n2t.net/addgene:214617 ; RRID:Addgene_214617)
